Addgene plasmid #191055: pEY52
Purpose: odr-1 fluorescent neural reporter driving nuclear mNeptune2.5 and mTagBFP2 expression (refer to NeuroPAL paper for expression)
Depositing lab: Oliver Hobert & Eviatar Yemini. Depositing organization: Columbia University. Publication: NeuroPAL: A Multicolor Atlas for Whole-Brain Neuronal Identification in C. elegans. Yemini E, Lin A, Nejatbakhsh A, Varol E, Sun R, Mena GE, Samuel ADT, Paninski L, Venkatachalam V, Hobert O. Cell. 2021 Jan 7;184(1):272-288.e11. doi: 10.1016/j.cell.2020.12.012. Epub 2020 Dec 29. PubMed 33378642.
Backbone
  Vector backbone: pPD95.62
  Vector type: Worm Expression
Growth in bacteria
  Bacterial resistance: Ampicillin, 100 μg/mL
  Growth temperature: 37°C
  Growth strain: DH5alpha
  Copy number: Unknown
Gene/Insert
  Gene/Insert name: odr-1
  Species: C. elegans (nematode)
  Mutation: None
  Entrez Gene: odr-1
  Cloning method: Gibson Cloning
Terms and licenses: Academic/Nonprofit Terms; Industry Terms: Not Available to Industry
How to cite: pEY52 was a gift from Oliver Hobert & Eviatar Yemini (Addgene plasmid # 191055 ; http://n2t.net/addgene:191055 ; RRID:Addgene_191055)
