[The description below was written by a language model from this plasmid's Addgene catalogue record and pLannotate feature annotations shown in this document.]
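Description:
pEY52 is a C. elegans expression plasmid built on the pPD95.62 worm vector backbone and assembled by Gibson cloning. It is one of the fluorescent neural reporter constructs associated with the NeuroPAL multicolor atlas for whole-brain neuronal identification. In E. coli it is maintained through a high-copy ColE1/pUC-type origin and selected with ampicillin via the bla (AmpR) gene and its promoter. Short remnants of the pUC multiple cloning site, lacZα, lacI, rop, bom and the lac promoter/operator region are carried over from the parental cloning vector and have no evident role in the reporter.

The catalogued insert is odr-1 from C. elegans, which serves here as the driver of reporter expression. The automated annotation does not label any odr-1 regulatory sequence, but a roughly 1.9 kb unannotated stretch lies upstream of the fluorescent protein coding regions and could accommodate it; the record does not give its boundaries. Downstream come full-length coding sequences for the far-red protein mNeptune2.5 and the blue protein mTagBFP2, followed by his-11, the worm histone H2B. Fusion to a histone concentrates fluorescence on chromatin, consistent with the stated nuclear localization. The table does not show how the two fluorophores are linked, or whether the histone is fused to one or both. A short mEGFP-like fragment precedes mNeptune2.5, and an aex-5 fragment lies after the cassette. No 3′ UTR is explicitly annotated.

The plasmid is intended to label odr-1-expressing neurons with a defined combination of nuclear colours. The record refers users to the NeuroPAL publication for the actual expression pattern.
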