Features (pLannotate 1.2.2; 16 found; start..end, strand, type, name):
    152..169     -  misc_feature   MCS (fragment): pUC18/19 multiple cloning site
   2029..2047    -  CDS            lacZα (fragment): LacZα fragment of β-galactosidase; lacZ fragment
   2202..2252    +  CDS            mEGFP (fragment): monomeric enhanced GFP, optimized with synthetic introns for expression in C. elegans
   2259..3089    +  CDS            mNeptune2.5: mNeptune2.5 is a basic (constitutively fluorescent) red fluorescent protein published in 2014, derived from Entacmaea quadricolor. It is reported to be a rapidly-maturing monomer with moderate acid sensitivity.
   3228..4073    +  CDS            mTagBFP2: mTagBFP2 is a basic (constitutively fluorescent) blue fluorescent protein published in 2011, derived from Entacmaea quadricolor. It is reported to be a very rapidly-maturing monomer with very low acid sensitivity.
   4098..4460    +  CDS            his-11: H2B1_CAEEL - Experimental evidence at protein level: Swiss-Prot protein existence level 1. Core component of nucleosome. Nucleosomes wrap and compact DNA into chromatin, limiting DNA accessibility to the cellular machineries which require DNA as a template. Histones thereby play a central role in transcription regulation, DNA repair, DNA replication and chromosomal stability. DNA accessibility is regulated via a complex set of post-translational modifications of histones, also called histone code, and nucleosome remodeling. From Caenorhabditis elegans.
   5070..5222    +  CDS            aex-5 (fragment): AEX5_CAEEL - Also known as kpc-3 From Caenorhabditis elegans.
   5350..5385    +  CDS            rop (fragment): Rop protein, which maintains plasmids at low copy number; rop
   5487..5586    +  misc_feature   bom (fragment): basis of mobility region from pBR322
   5684..5788    +  promoter       AmpR promoter: bla
   5789..6649    +  CDS            AmpR: β-lactamase; bla; confers resistance to ampicillin, carbenicillin, and related antibiotics
   6820..7408    +  rep_origin     ori: high-copy-number ColE1/pMB1/pBR322/pUC origin of replication
   7591..7683    +  CDS            lacI (fragment): lac repressor; lacI; The lac repressor binds to the lac operator to inhibit transcription in E. coli. This inhibition can be relieved by adding lactose or isopropyl-β-D-thiogalactopyranoside (IPTG).
   7696..7717    +  protein_bind   CAP binding site: CAP binding activates transcription in the presence of cAMP. E. coli catabolite activator protein
   7732..7762    +  promoter       lac promoter: promoter for the E. coli lac operon
   7770..7786    +  protein_bind   lac operator: The lac repressor binds to the lac operator to inhibit transcription in E. coli. This inhibition can be relieved by adding lactose or isopropyl-β-D-thiogalactopyranoside (IPTG). lac repressor encoded by lacI
>Addgene plasmid #191055 | pEY52 | addgene full sequence | sequence record 375978 | Addgene NGS Result
TCACACAGGAAACAGCTATGACCATGATTACGCCAAGCTGTAAGTTTAAACATGATCTTACTAACTAACT
ATTCTCATTTAAATTTTCAGAGCTTAAAAATGGCTGAAATCACTCACAACGATGGATACGCTAACAACTT
GGAAATGAAATAAGCTTGCATGCCTGCAGCAAGCAGCACAACCAGACGCCCGATCTTCGAATAATTTATA
AAACATATAATTATGGGTACAACAATTTCTCATTCAAATTTTTACAATAACCAACTTTCTTTCTTCCTTT
CCGTTTCCCTTGTTTTTTTTCTTATTTTCTCCTGGAAAACATACTGTTGTTCAATTCATATTTTGCTATT
TCTCGCTTCAAACTTGTGAAACCGTATTCCACACTTGCCATCAGGCTATATTTTGCAATGAACATTTTAT
TTGGTGGCTCGAGTGCTATTTGTAAAATAGAAAACAGAACGGAAATTGAAGCAATTCTTCCATCAATCTT
TTTTTTTATATATTGGAGATGAATCGAAAATTTTTGAATGATATATGGAAAGTCTGATACATAGGGAAAA
AAAGAAATTAAATTGAACCCAACTAGAGAGATCAAACGATCCATCTATAAAAAACGGAAACCGTGAGAAA
TACGCTATTGGAATAAAAAGGGCTTGTGTGCTCTTTATGAATGCGTGAATAAGGTAACTCAATGACTTTC
AAAACAAATAAATAAAACCTTGAAAAATTGCGTCAAAAATGTGCAGAAAAACGATGAAAGGGGTATAAGA
AATATAGGGGAAAATGTAACTAATAATGATTATTGTATTACCTCAAATAGTATTGAATGCAAAAATAATG
GTTTTCATGTTTACTTTGCGCTAAAAATGACGAATTTGCTAAAGTCTCGACTAAATATTTCTCGTTAGGC
GAGAAGTCAGTGCTGACCTAATAGAGGCTGCAAGACTAATTTTCGGTTGACTTGCAAGGGGGGCAAAACT
AATATTGAAAGACGGTAGTTAGACTTTCAATTGAATGAATTTCACACCGTGTGCAGAAATGATAAAACAG
TATCAACATATATAAGTATAATTTGTTTACTTTTTGCTAAACAATATTACATCCAGTAATATGAAAAAAT
GATCAACGCGTAAAACTTCCGTACTTTACAAGAAACAGGGCAAGTGAAAAAAAAACATTTCTGTTACCAC
ATGTTTCCAACAATTGAAGCAATTCTTGTAATAGATAACAATACAAAATGTAATCAGAAATTCAGTGGGA
GTATCCGCTCCGGAAGTAGTTGATTGGCCAGCATTATACCCAAAATTTATGAGCTAAATGTATTGTGTAT
TCGTAACATCATATTTCTTGCGAGTTTTAATTTGATTATCAGAATAACGGTAAGTAAAATATGCTTCATT
GAGCTGAAAATTAAATTCAAAAAACACATGCGCTCAAACAACTAATTCTATCTGAATACATTAAGCAGTT
TCCTGATCAATTGTTTTGCATTTATCAACATACTTTATTTCAAAAAAAGTTAGATTCAAATTTTTTTTCA
GATAACAATTTCGAGAACCTGCCTTCATACAGTAACTATTCAATAAAATTTTATAGTTTGTCATATTAAT
TTGTAACAAGTACAGTTATCTAATTTACTTTGAACTACTTGATTTTATAGTTAAGGAAGGTAAAAAATCC
TACTATACTAATCCATGTATTCATTGCAAAGCCCACTAGATTCGTAATCCGTTTTGAGTCAGCTATTCAA
CTGGAACAATATCATATCTATTCTATGATTAAATACCTATTCATTTCAAAATCTTCTCCCCCACCTATTC
ACTCTTGCCATATTTGATATATACTTTATCGATCTTTTCATATCCCTTGTGAGCACCCTTGTTTTCATGC
TTGAACTCACAAGTTAGCTCATTACTGATTATTATCACCTGAAACCCTCACCCGGGATTGGCCAAAGGAC
CCAAAGGTATGTTTCGAATGATACTAACATAACATAGAACATTTTCAGGAGGACCCTTGGAGGGTACCGG
TTTTCCCAGTCACGACGCGTGGTACCGAGCTCAGAAAAAATGACCGCTCCAAAGAAGAAACGCAAAGTAC
CGAGCTCAGAAAAAATGACGGCACCTAAAAAGAAACGCAAAGTACCGGTCGCCGAGAAGACAGCCCCAAA
AAAGAAGCGTAAAGTTCCACGCGTCATGGGAGTAAGTTTAAACAGTTCGGTACTAACTAACCATACATAT
TTAAATTTTCAGCGCGCTGTCTCCAAGGGAGAGGAGCTCATCAAGGAGAACATGCACACCAAGCTCTACA
TGGAGGGAACCGTCAACAACCACCACTTCAAGTGCACCCACGAAGGGGAGGGCAAGCCCTACGAGGGCAC
CCAGACCAACAGGATTAAGGTGGTGGAGGGAGGCCCCCTGCCGTTCGCATTCGACATCCTGGCCACCTGC
TTTATGTACGGGAGCAAGACCTTCATCAACCACACCCAAGGAATCCCAGACTTCTTCAAGCAATCCTTCG
TAAGTTTAAACATGATTTTACTAACTAACTAATCTGATTTAAATTTTCAGCCTGAGGGCTTCACATGGGA
GAGAGTCACCACATACGAAGACGGGGGCGTGCTTACCGTTACCCAGGACACCAGCCTCCAGGACGGCTGC
TTGATCTACAACGTCAAGCTCAGAGGGGTGAACTTCCCATCCAACGGCCCTGTGATGCAGAAGAAAACAC
TCGGCTGGGAGGCCAGTACCGAGACCCTGTACCCCGCTGACGGCGGCCTGGAAGGCAGATGCGACATGGC
CCTGAAGCTCGTGGGCGGGGGCCACCTGCACTGCAACCTGAAGACCACATACAGATCCAAGAAACCCGCT
AAGAACCTCAAGATGCCAGGAGTAAGTTTAAACATATATATACTAACTAACCCTGATTATTTAAATTTTC
AGGTCTACTTTGTGGACCGCAGACTGGAAAGAATCAAGGAGGCCGACAATGAGACCTACGTCGAGCAGCA
CGAGGTGGCTGTGGCCAGATACTGCGACCTCCCTAGCAAACTGGGGCACAAACTTAATGGCATGGACGAG
CTGTACAAGGAGGGACGTGGATCCCTCCTCACCTGCGGAGACGTCGAGGAGAACCCAGGACCAATGACCG
CTCCAAAGAAGAAGCGCAAGGTTCCAGTCGAGAAGATGACTGCCCCAAAAAAGAAACGTAAGGTCCCGCG
GATGTCAGAGCTTATTAAGGAGAATATGCATATGAAACTGTACATGGAAGGAACCGTGGACAACCATCAC
TTTAAGTGCACTTCGGAGGGGGAAGGCAAACCGTACGAGGGCACCCAGACCATGCGAATCAAGGTGGTCG
AGGGAGGCCCACTGCCCTTCGCCTTCGACATTCTGGTAAGTTTAAACATATATATACTAACTAACCCTGA
TTATTTAAATTTTCAGGCTACTAGCTTCCTGTACGGCAGCAAGACTTTTATTAATCACACCCAGGGCATC
CCGGACTTCTTCAAACAGTCGTTCCCTGAGGGCTTCACATGGGAGCGTGTGACCACATACGAAGACGGTG
GCGTTCTCACCGCTACCCAGGACACCAGCCTCCAGGACGGTTGCCTCATATATAATGTGGTAAGTTTAAA
CAGTTCGGTACTAACTAACCATACATATTTAAATTTTCAGAAGATCCGGGGAGTAAACTTCACATCCAAT
GGTCCGGTTATGCAGAAGAAAACACTCGGCTGGGAGGCCTTCACCGAGACGCTGTATCCGGCTGACGGAG
GCCTGGAAGGTCGAAACGACATGGCCCTGAAGCTCGTCGGCGGTAGCCATCTCATCGCAAACGCTAAGAC
CACATATAGATCCAAGAAACCGGTAAGTTTAAACATGATTTTACTAACTAACTAATCTGATTTAAATTTT
CAGGCTAAGAACCTTAAAATGCCGGGAGTCTACTATGTTGACTACAGACTGGAACGGATCAAGGAGGCCA
ACAACGAGACCTACGTCGAGCAGCACGAGGTTGCAGTTGCCAGATACTGCGACCTCCCGAGCAAACTGGG
TCACAAGCTTAATCCTAGGATACCGGTGGGTGAAGACCCACCAAAGCCATCTGCCAAGGGAGCCAAGAAG
GCCGCCAAGACCGTTACGAAGCCAAAGGACGGAAAGAAGAGACGTCATGCCCGTAAGGAATCATACTCCG
TCTACATCTACCGTGTCCTCAAGCAAGTTCATCCAGACACTGGAGTTTCCTCCAAAGCCATGTCTATCAT
GAACTCTTTTGTCAACGATGTCTTCGAGCGTATTGCTGCTGAAGCATCCCGTCTTGCTCACTACAACAAG
CGTTCCACAATCTCATCCCGCGAAATTCAGACCGCTGTCCGTCTGATCCTTCCAGGAGAGCTTGCCAAGC
ACGCCGTGTCTGAGGGAACCAAGGCCGTTACCAAGTACACTTCCAGCAAGTAGGAATTCCAACTGAGCGC
CGGTCGCTACCATTACCAACTTGTCTGGTGTCAAAAATAATAGGGGCCGCTGTCATCAGAGTAAGTTTAA
ACTGAGTTCTACTAACTAACGAGTAATATTTAAATTTTCAGCATCTCGCGCCCGTGCCTCTGACTTCTAA
GTCCAATTACTCTTCAACATCCCTACATGCTCTTTCTCCCTGTGCTCCCACCCCCTATTTTTGTTATTAT
CAAAAAACTTCTCTTAATTTCTTTGTTTTTTAGCTTCTTTTAAGTCACCTCTAACAATGAAATTGTGTAG
ATTCAAAAATAGAATTAATTCGTAATAAAAAGTCGAAAAAAATTGTGCTCCCTCCCCCCATTAATAATAA
TTCTATCCCAAAATCTACACAATGTTCTGTGTACACTTCTTATGTTTTTTACTTCTGATAAATTTTTTTG
AAACATCATAGAAAAAACCGCACACAAAATACCTTATCATATGTTACGTTTCAGTTTATGACCGCAATTT
TTATTTCTTCGCACGTCTGGGCCTCTCATGACGTCAAATCATGCTCATCGTGAAAAAGTTTTGGAGTATT
TTTGGAATTTTTCAATCAAGTGAAAGTTTATGAAATTAATTTTCCTGCTTTTGCTTTTTGGGGTTTCCCC
TATTGTTTGTCAAGATTTCGAGGACGGCGTTTTTCTTGCTAAAATCACAAGTATTGATGAGCACGATGCA
AGAAAGATCGGAAGAAGGTTTGGGTTTGAGGCTCAGTGGAAGGTGAGTAGAAGTTGATAATTTGAAAGTG
GAGTAGTGTCTATGGGGTTTTTGCCTTAAATGACAGAATACATTCCCAATATACCAAACATAACTGTTTC
CTACTAGTCGGCCGTACGGGCCCTTTCGTCTCGCGCGTTTCGGTGATGACGGTGAAAACCTCTGACACAT
GCAGCTCCCGGAGACGGTCACAGCTTGTCTGTAAGCGGATGCCGGGAGCAGACAAGCCCGTCAGGGCGCG
TCAGCGGGTGTTGGCGGGTGTCGGGGCTGGCTTAACTATGCGGCATCAGAGCAGATTGTACTGAGAGTGC
ACCATATGCGGTGTGAAATACCGCACAGATGCGTAAGGAGAAAATACCGCATCAGGCGGCCTTAAGGGCC
TCGTGATACGCCTATTTTTATAGGTTAATGTCATGATAATAATGGTTTCTTAGACGTCAGGTGGCACTTT
TCGGGGAAATGTGCGCGGAACCCCTATTTGTTTATTTTTCTAAATACATTCAAATATGTATCCGCTCATG
AGACAATAACCCTGATAAATGCTTCAATAATATTGAAAAAGGAAGAGTATGAGTATTCAACATTTCCGTG
TCGCCCTTATTCCCTTTTTTGCGGCATTTTGCCTTCCTGTTTTTGCTCACCCAGAAACGCTGGTGAAAGT
AAAAGATGCTGAAGATCAGTTGGGTGCACGAGTGGGTTACATCGAACTGGATCTCAACAGCGGTAAGATC
CTTGAGAGTTTTCGCCCCGAAGAACGTTTTCCAATGATGAGCACTTTTAAAGTTCTGCTATGTGGCGCGG
TATTATCCCGTATTGACGCCGGGCAAGAGCAACTCGGTCGCCGCATACACTATTCTCAGAATGACTTGGT
TGAGTACTCACCAGTCACAGAAAAGCATCTTACGGATGGCATGACAGTAAGAGAATTATGCAGTGCTGCC
ATAACCATGAGTGATAACACTGCGGCCAACTTACTTCTGACAACGATCGGAGGACCGAAGGAGCTAACCG
CTTTTTTGCACAACATGGGGGATCATGTAACTCGCCTTGATCGTTGGGAACCGGAGCTGAATGAAGCCAT
ACCAAACGACGAGCGTGACACCACGATGCCTGTAGCAATGGCAACAACGTTGCGCAAACTATTAACTGGC
GAACTACTTACTCTAGCTTCCCGGCAACAATTAATAGACTGGATGGAGGCGGATAAAGTTGCAGGACCAC
TTCTGCGCTCGGCCCTTCCGGCTGGCTGGTTTATTGCTGATAAATCTGGAGCCGGTGAGCGTGGGTCTCG
CGGTATCATTGCAGCACTGGGGCCAGATGGTAAGCCCTCCCGTATCGTAGTTATCTACACGACGGGGAGT
CAGGCAACTATGGATGAACGAAATAGACAGATCGCTGAGATAGGTGCCTCACTGATTAAGCATTGGTAAC
TGTCAGACCAAGTTTACTCATATATACTTTAGATTGATTTAAAACTTCATTTTTAATTTAAAAGGATCTA
GGTGAAGATCCTTTTTGATAATCTCATGACCAAAATCCCTTAACGTGAGTTTTCGTTCCACTGAGCGTCA
GACCCCGTAGAAAAGATCAAAGGATCTTCTTGAGATCCTTTTTTTCTGCGCGTAATCTGCTGCTTGCAAA
CAAAAAAACCACCGCTACCAGCGGTGGTTTGTTTGCCGGATCAAGAGCTACCAACTCTTTTTCCGAAGGT
AACTGGCTTCAGCAGAGCGCAGATACCAAATACTGTTCTTCTAGTGTAGCCGTAGTTAGGCCACCACTTC
AAGAACTCTGTAGCACCGCCTACATACCTCGCTCTGCTAATCCTGTTACCAGTGGCTGCTGCCAGTGGCG
ATAAGTCGTGTCTTACCGGGTTGGACTCAAGACGATAGTTACCGGATAAGGCGCAGCGGTCGGGCTGAAC
GGGGGGTTCGTGCACACAGCCCAGCTTGGAGCGAACGACCTACACCGAACTGAGATACCTACAGCGTGAG
CTATGAGAAAGCGCCACGCTTCCCGAAGGGAGAAAGGCGGACAGGTATCCGGTAAGCGGCAGGGTCGGAA
CAGGAGAGCGCACGAGGGAGCTTCCAGGGGGAAACGCCTGGTATCTTTATAGTCCTGTCGGGTTTCGCCA
CCTCTGACTTGAGCGTCGATTTTTGTGATGCTCGTCAGGGGGGCGGAGCCTATGGAAAAACGCCAGCAAC
GCGGCCTTTTTACGGTTCCTGGCCTTTTGCTGGCCTTTTGCTCACATGTTCTTTCCTGCGTTATCCCCTG
ATTCTGTGGATAACCGTATTACCGCCTTTGAGTGAGCTGATACCGCTCGCCGCAGCCGAACGACCGAGCG
CAGCGAGTCAGTGAGCGAGGAAGCGGAAGAGCGCCCAATACGCAAACCGCCTCTCCCCGCGCGTTGGCCG
ATTCATTAATGCAGCTGGCACGACAGGTTTCCCGACTGGAAAGCGGGCAGTGAGCGCAACGCAATTAATG
TGAGTTAGCTCACTCATTAGGCACCCCAGGCTTTACACTTTATGCTTCCGGCTCGTATGTTGTGTGGAAT
TGTGAGCGGATAACAATT
